>Addgene plasmid #100837 | pAAV.Syn.GCaMP6f.WPRE.SV40 | addgene full sequence | sequence record 198307 | Addgene NGS Result
CCTCAGCACTGAAGGCGCGCTGACGTCACTCGCCGGTCCCCCGCAAACTCCCCTTCCCGGCCACCTTGGT
CGCGTCCGCGCCGCCGCCGGCCCAGCCGGACCGCACCACGCGAGGCGCGAGATAGGGGGGCACGGGCGCG
ACCATCTGCGCTGCGGCGCCGGCGACTCAGCGCTGCCTCAGTCTGCGGTGGGCAGCGGAGGAGTCGTGTC
GTGCCTGAGAGCGCAGTCGAATTCAAGCTGCTAGCAAGGATCCACCCGCCACCATGGGTTCTCATCATCA
TCATCATCATGGTATGGCTAGCATGACTGGTGGACAGCAAATGGGTCGGGATCTGTACGACGATGACGAT
AAGGATCTCGCCACCATGGTCGACTCATCACGTCGTAAGTGGAATAAGACAGGTCACGCAGTCAGAGCTA
TAGGTCGGCTGAGCTCACTCGAGAACGTCTATATCAAGGCCGACAAGCAGAAGAACGGCATCAAGGCGAA
CTTCAAGATCCGCCACAACATCGAGGACGGCGGCGTGCAGCTCGCCTACCACTACCAGCAGAACACCCCC
ATCGGCGACGGCCCCGTGCTGCTGCCCGACAACCACTACCTGAGCGTGCAGTCCAAACTTTCGAAAGACC
CCAACGAGAAGCGCGATCACATGGTCCTGCTGGAGTTCGTGACCGCCGCCGGGATCACTCTCGGCATGGA
CGAGCTGTACAAGGGCGGTACCGGAGGGAGCATGGTGAGCAAGGGCGAGGAGCTGTTCACCGGGGTGGTG
CCCATCCTGGTCGAGCTGGACGGCGACGTAAACGGCCACAAGTTCAGCGTGTCCGGCGAGGGTGAGGGCG
ATGCCACCTACGGCAAGCTGACCCTGAAGTTCATCTGCACCACCGGCAAGCTGCCCGTGCCCTGGCCCAC
CCTCGTGACCACCCTGACCTACGGCGTGCAGTGCTTCAGCCGCTACCCCGACCACATGAAGCAGCACGAC
TTCTTCAAGTCCGCCATGCCCGAAGGCTACATCCAGGAGCGCACCATCTTCTTCAAGGACGACGGCAACT
ACAAGACCCGCGCCGAGGTGAAGTTCGAGGGCGACACCCTGGTGAACCGCATCGAGCTGAAGGGCATCGA
CTTCAAGGAGGACGGCAACATCCTGGGGCACAAGCTGGAGTACAACCTGCCGGACCAACTGACTGAAGAG
CAGATCGCAGAATTTAAAGAGGAATTCTCCCTATTTGACAAGGACGGGGATGGGACAATAACAACCAAGG
AGCTGGGGACGGTGATGCGGTCTCTGGGGCAGAACCCCACAGAAGCAGAGCTGCAGGACATGATCAATGA
AGTAGATGCCGACGGTGACGGCACAATCGACTTCCCTGAGTTCCTGACAATGATGGCAAGAAAAATGAAA
TACAGGGACACGGAAGAAGAAATTAGAGAAGCGTTCGGTGTGTTTGATAAGGATGGCAATGGCTACATCA
GTGCAGCAGAGCTTCGCCACGTGATGACAAACCTTGGAGAGAAGTTAACAGATGAAGAGGTTGATGAAAT
GATCAGGGAAGCAGACATCGATGGGGATGGTCAGGTAAACTACGAAGAGTTTGTACAAATGATGACAGCG
AAGTGAAAGCTTATCGATAATCAACCTCTGGATTACAAAATTTGTGAAAGATTGACTGGTATTCTTAACT
ATGTTGCTCCTTTTACGCTATGTGGATACGCTGCTTTAATGCCTTTGTATCATGCTATTGCTTCCCGTAT
GGCTTTCATTTTCTCCTCCTTGTATAAATCCTGGTTGCTGTCTCTTTATGAGGAGTTGTGGCCCGTTGTC
AGGCAACGTGGCGTGGTGTGCACTGTGTTTGCTGACGCAACCCCCACTGGTTGGGGCATTGCCACCACCT
GTCAGCTCCTTTCCGGGACTTTCGCTTTCCCCCTCCCTATTGCCACGGCGGAACTCATCGCCGCCTGCCT
TGCCCGCTGCTGGACAGGGGCTCGGCTGTTGGGCACTGACAATTCCGTGGTGTTGTCGGGGAAATCATCG
TCCTTTCCTTGGCTGCTCGCCTGTGTTGCCACCTGGATTCTGCGCGGGACGTCCTTCTGCTACGTCCCTT
CGGCCCTCAATCCAGCGGACCTTCCTTCCCGCGGCCTGCTGCCGGCTCTGCGGCCTCTTCCGCGTCTTCG
CCTTCGCCCTCAGACGAGTCGGATCTCCCTTTGGGCCGCCTCCCCGCATCGATACCGTCGACCTCGACCC
GGGCGGCCGCTTCGAGCAGACATGATAAGATACATTGATGAGTTTGGACAAACCACAACTAGAATGCAGT
GAAAAAAATGCTTTATTTGTGAAATTTGTGATGCTATTGCTTTATTTGTAACCATTATAAGCTGCAATAA
ACAAGTTAACAACAACAATTGCATTCATTTTATGTTTCAGGTTCAGGGGGAGATGTGGGAGGTTTTTTAA
AGCAAGTAAAACCTCTACAAATGTGGTAAAATCGATAAGGATCTTCCTAGAGCATGGCTACGTAGATAAG
TAGCATGGCGGGTTAATCATTAACTACAAGGAACCCCTAGTGATGGAGTTGGCCACTCCCTCTCTGCGCG
CTCGCTCGCTCACTGAGGCCGGGCGACCAAAGGTCGCCCGACGCCCGGGCTTTGCCCGGGCGGCCTCAGT
GAGCGAGCGAGCGCGCAGCTGCATTAATGAATCGGCCAACGCGCGGGGAGAGGCGGTTTGCGTATTGGGC
GCTCTTCCGCTTCCTCGCTCACTGACTCGCTGCGCTCGGTCGTTCGGCTGCGGCGAGCGGTATCAGCTCA
CTCAAAGGCGGTAATACGGTTATCCACAGAATCAGGGGATAACGCAGGAAAGAACATGTGAGCAAAAGGC
CAGCAAAAGGCCAGGAACCGTAAAAAGGCCGCGTTGCTGGCGTTTTTCCATAGGCTCCGCCCCCCTGACG
AGCATCACAAAAATCGACGCTCAAGTCAGAGGTGGCGAAACCCGACAGGACTATAAAGATACCAGGCGTT
TCCCCCTGGAAGCTCCCTCGTGCGCTCTCCTGTTCCGACCCTGCCGCTTACCGGATACCTGTCCGCCTTT
CTCCCTTCGGGAAGCGTGGCGCTTTCTCATAGCTCACGCTGTAGGTATCTCAGTTCGGTGTAGGTCGTTC
GCTCCAAGCTGGGCTGTGTGCACGAACCCCCCGTTCAGCCCGACCGCTGCGCCTTATCCGGTAACTATCG
TCTTGAGTCCAACCCGGTAAGACACGACTTATCGCCACTGGCAGCAGCCACTGGTAACAGGATTAGCAGA
GCGAGGTATGTAGGCGGTGCTACAGAGTTCTTGAAGTGGTGGCCTAACTACGGCTACACTAGAAGAACAG
TATTTGGTATCTGCGCTCTGCTGAAGCCAGTTACCTTCGGAAAAAGAGTTGGTAGCTCTTGATCCGGCAA
ACAAACCACCGCTGGTAGCGGTGGTTTTTTTGTTTGCAAGCAGCAGATTACGCGCAGAAAAAAAGGATCT
CAAGAAGATCCTTTGATCTTTTCTACGGGGTCTGACGCTCAGTGGAACGAAAACTCACGTTAAGGGATTT
TGGTCATGAGATTATCAAAAAGGATCTTCACCTAGATCCTTTTAAATTAAAAATGAAGTTTTAAATCAAT
CTAAAGTATATATGAGTAAACTTGGTCTGACAGTTACCAATGCTTAATCAGTGAGGCACCTATCTCAGCG
ATCTGTCTATTTCGTTCATCCATAGTTGCCTGACTCCCCGTCGTGTAGATAACTACGATACGGGAGGGCT
TACCATCTGGCCCCAGTGCTGCAATGATACCGCGAGACCCACGCTCACCGGCTCCAGATTTATCAGCAAT
AAACCAGCCAGCCGGAAGGGCCGAGCGCAGAAGTGGTCCTGCAACTTTATCCGCCTCCATCCAGTCTATT
AATTGTTGCCGGGAAGCTAGAGTAAGTAGTTCGCCAGTTAATAGTTTGCGCAACGTTGTTGCCATTGCTA
CAGGCATCGTGGTGTCACGCTCGTCGTTTGGTATGGCTTCATTCAGCTCCGGTTCCCAACGATCAAGGCG
AGTTACATGATCCCCCATGTTGTGCAAAAAAGCGGTTAGCTCCTTCGGTCCTCCGATCGTTGTCAGAAGT
AAGTTGGCCGCAGTGTTATCACTCATGGTTATGGCAGCACTGCATAATTCTCTTACTGTCATGCCATCCG
TAAGATGCTTTTCTGTGACTGGTGAGTACTCAACCAAGTCATTCTGAGAATAGTGTATGCGGCGACCGAG
TTGCTCTTGCCCGGCGTCAATACGGGATAATACCGCGCCACATAGCAGAACTTTAAAAGTGCTCATCATT
GGAAAACGTTCTTCGGGGCGAAAACTCTCAAGGATCTTACCGCTGTTGAGATCCAGTTCGATGTAACCCA
CTCGTGCACCCAACTGATCTTCAGCATCTTTTACTTTCACCAGCGTTTCTGGGTGAGCAAAAACAGGAAG
GCAAAATGCCGCAAAAAAGGGAATAAGGGCGACACGGAAATGTTGAATACTCATACTCTTCCTTTTTCAA
TATTATTGAAGCATTTATCAGGGTTATTGTCTCATGAGCGGATACATATTTGAATGTATTTAGAAAAATA
AACAAATAGGGGTTCCGCGCACATTTCCCCGAAAAGTGCCACCTAAATTGTAAGCGTTAATATTTTGTTA
AAATTCGCGTTAAATTTTTGTTAAATCAGCTCATTTTTTAACCAATAGGCCGAAATCGGCAAAATCCCTT
ATAAATCAAAAGAATAGACCGAGATAGGGT
[37 nt withheld, positions 4791-4827]
AAAGAACGTGGACTCCAACGTCAAAGG
[49 nt withheld, positions 4855-4903]
T
[91 nt withheld, positions 4905-4995]
G
[124 nt withheld, positions 4997-5120]
CCCATTCGCCATTCAGGCTGCGCAACTGTTGGGAAGGGCGATCGGTGCGGGCCTCTTCGCTATTACGCCA
GCTGCGCGCTCGCTCGCTCACTGAGGCCGCCCGGGCAAAGCCCGGGCGTCGGGCGACCTTTGGTCGCCCG
GCCTCAGTGAGCGAGCGAGCGCGCAGAGAGGGAGTGGCCAACTCCATCACTAGGGGTTCCTTGTAGTTAA
TGATTAACCCGCCATGCTACTTATCTACGTAGCCATGCTCTAGGAAGATCTCTGCAGAGGGCCCTGCGTA
TGAGTGCAAGTGGGTTTTAGGACCAGGATGAGGCGGGGTGGGGGTGCCTACCTGACGACCGACCCCGACC
CACTGGACAAGCACCCAACCCCCATTCCCCAAATTGCGCATCCCCTATCAGAGAGGGGGAGGGGAAACAG
GATGCGGCGAGGCGCGTGCGCACTGCCAGCTTCAGCACCGCGGACAGTGCCTTCGCCCCCGCCTGGCGGC
GCGCGCCACCGCCG
Features (pLannotate 1.2.2; 14 found; start..end, strand, type, name):
    264..1616    +  CDS            GCaMP6f: improved fluorescent protein-based calcium sensor (Chen et al., 2013)
   1629..2217    +  misc_feature   WPRE: woodchuck hepatitis virus posttranscriptional regulatory element
   2218..2237    +  misc_feature   MCS (fragment): pBluescript multiple cloning site
   2266..2387    -  polyA_signal   SV40 poly(A) signal: SV40 polyadenylation signal
   2410..2478    -  CDS            large T antigen (fragment): large T antigen from SV40 (simian virus 40)
   2549..2682    +  repeat_region  AAV2 ITR: inverted terminal repeat of adeno-associated virus serotype 2 inverted
   2676..2732    -  CDS            lacI (fragment): lac repressor; lacI; The lac repressor binds to the lac operator to inhibit transcription in E. coli. This inhibition can be relieved by adding lactose or isopropyl-β-D-thiogalactopyranoside (IPTG).
   2915..3503    -  rep_origin     ori: high-copy-number ColE1/pMB1/pBR322/pUC origin of replication
   3674..4534    -  CDS            AmpR: β-lactamase; bla; confers resistance to ampicillin, carbenicillin, and related antibiotics
   4535..4639    -  promoter       AmpR promoter: bla
   4692..5120    -  rep_origin     f1 ori (sequence partly withheld): f1 bacteriophage origin of replication; arrow indicates direction of (+) strand synthesis
   5125..5194    -  CDS            lacZα (fragment): LacZα fragment of β-galactosidase; lacZ fragment
   5189..5321    -  repeat_region  AAV2 ITR (fragment): inverted terminal repeat of adeno-associated virus serotype 2 inverted
   5403..226     +  promoter       hSyn promoter (across the origin): human synapsin I promoter; confers neuron-specific expression (Kügler et al., 2003)
