[The description below was written by a language model from this plasmid's Addgene catalogue record and pLannotate feature annotations shown in this document.]
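Description:
pAAV.Syn.GCaMP6f.WPRE.SV40 is an AAV transfer plasmid built on a pAAV backbone for neuronal expression of the genetically encoded calcium indicator GCaMP6f. The expression cassette lies between two AAV2 inverted terminal repeats, which are the cis elements required for replication and packaging of the intervening DNA into recombinant AAV particles when helper and rep/cap functions are supplied separately. Outside the ITRs, the 5.6 kb plasmid carries a high-copy ColE1/pUC-type origin for propagation in E. coli, a β-lactamase gene with its own promoter for ampicillin selection, and an f1 phage origin. Short annotated fragments of lacZα, lacI and a pBluescript polylinker are remnants of the cloning backbone rather than functional parts. A recombination-deficient bacterial strain is listed for growth, in keeping with the instability typical of ITR sequences.

Within the cassette, the human synapsin I promoter restricts transcription largely to neurons and drives the 1,353 bp GCaMP6f coding sequence. This synthetic sensor is recorded as a GCaMP3 derivative (variant 693) carrying seven substitutions: T302L, R303P, A317E, D380Y, T381R, S383T and R392G. Its fluorescence rises on calcium binding, so it reports calcium transients associated with neuronal activity. Downstream, a woodchuck hepatitis virus posttranscriptional regulatory element enhances transcript stability and expression, and an SV40 polyadenylation signal terminates the message; the adjacent small large T antigen fragment is simply part of that SV40-derived segment. The construct is used to produce AAV vectors for imaging neuronal activity, or for direct mammalian expression, and the record notes that it is also distributed as ready-made AAV1, AAV5 and AAV9 preparations.
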