Addgene plasmid #100837: pAAV.Syn.GCaMP6f.WPRE.SV40
Purpose: AAV expression of ultrasensitive protein calcium sensor from Synapsin promoter
Depositing lab: Douglas Kim & GENIE Project. Publication: Ultrasensitive fluorescent proteins for imaging neuronal activity. Chen TW, Wardill TJ, Sun Y, Pulver SR, Renninger SL, Baohan A, Schreiter ER, Kerr RA, Orger MB, Jayaraman V, Looger LL, Svoboda K, Kim DS. Nature. 2013 Jul 18;499(7458):295-300. doi: 10.1038/nature12354. PubMed 23868258.
Backbone
  Vector backbone: pAAV
  Vector type: Mammalian Expression, AAV
Growth in bacteria
  Bacterial resistance: Ampicillin, 100 μg/mL
  Growth temperature: 37°C
  Growth strain: NEB Stable
  Copy number: Unknown
Gene/Insert
  Gene/Insert name: GCaMP6f (alt name: GCaMP3 variant 693)
  Species: Synthetic
  Insert size (bp): 1353
  Mutation: GCaMP3-T302L R303P A317E D380Y T381R S383T R392G
  Promoter: Synapsin
  Cloning method: Unknown
  Sequencing primers: 5′ unknown
Terms and licenses: Academic/Nonprofit Terms; Industry Terms: Not Available to Industry
Depositor comments: This plasmid was previously available as pAAV.Syn.GCaMP6f.WPRE.SV40 (p2822) from the Penn Vector Core. This plasmid was created as part of the GENIE project at Janelia Research Campus.
How to cite: pAAV.Syn.GCaMP6f.WPRE.SV40 was a gift from Douglas Kim & GENIE Project (Addgene plasmid # 100837 ; http://n2t.net/addgene:100837 ; RRID:Addgene_100837) For viral preps, please replace (Addgene plasmid # 100837) in the above sentence with: (Addgene viral prep # 100837-AAV1), (Addgene viral prep # 100837-AAV5), or (Addgene viral prep # 100837-AAV9)
